Addgene plasmid #181993: mEm-CoilE-Actin
Purpose: CoilE genetically encoded tag on mEmerald-Actin, to be used with CoilR labeled with a reporter
Depositing lab: Kimberly Beatty. Depositing organization: Oregon Health & Science University. Publication: VIPER is a genetically encoded peptide tag for fluorescence and electron microscopy. Doh JK, White JD, Zane HK, Chang YH, Lopez CS, Enns CA, Beatty KE. Proc Natl Acad Sci U S A. 2018 Dec 18;115(51):12961-12966. doi: 10.1073/pnas.1808626115. Epub 2018 Dec 5. PubMed 30518560.
Backbone
  Vector backbone: mEmerald-Actin-C-18
  Backbone manufacturer: Addgene
  Backbone size w/o insert (bp): 6643
  Vector type: Mammalian Expression
  Selectable markers: Neomycin (select with G418)
Growth in bacteria
  Bacterial resistance: Kanamycin, 50 μg/mL
  Growth temperature: 37°C
  Growth strain: DH5alpha
  Copy number: High Copy
Gene/Insert
  Gene/Insert name: mEm-CoilE-Actin
  Species: H. sapiens (human)
  Tag / fusion protein: mEmerald (N terminal on backbone)
  Cloning method: Gibson Cloning
  Sequencing primers: 5′ CMV-F; 3′ SV40pA-R
Terms and licenses: Academic/Nonprofit Terms; Industry Terms: Not Available to Industry
How to cite: mEm-CoilE-Actin was a gift from Kimberly Beatty (Addgene plasmid # 181993 ; http://n2t.net/addgene:181993 ; RRID:Addgene_181993)
