[The description below was written by a language model from this plasmid's Addgene catalogue record and pLannotate feature annotations shown in this document.]
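Description:
mEm-CoilE-Actin is a mammalian expression plasmid built on the mEmerald-Actin-C-18 backbone, a vector with the layout of a typical C-terminal fusion fluorescent protein plasmid. It replicates in E. coli from a high-copy ColE1/pUC-type origin and also carries an f1 phage origin. A single NeoR/KanR (aminoglycoside phosphotransferase) gene serves both hosts. A bacterial bla-type promoter drives it for kanamycin selection, and the SV40 enhancer/early promoter with an HSV TK polyadenylation signal drives it for G418 selection of transfected mammalian cells. The short ble, bGH poly(A) and SV40 large T fragments called by the annotation are probably just backbone remnants rather than functional parts. The sequenced record is 5,997 nt, shorter than the 6,643 bp catalogue figure for the backbone, and the record does not explain the discrepancy.

The CMV immediate early enhancer and promoter drive one open reading frame, terminated by the SV40 poly(A) signal. It encodes the green fluorescent protein mEmerald at the N terminus followed by beta-actin. The catalogue lists the insert as human, although the annotation tool matched the highly conserved actin sequence to the bovine ACTB entry. About 200 nt between mEmerald and actin are unannotated. Given the construct name, this gap presumably holds the linker and the CoilE peptide tag, introduced by Gibson cloning.

CoilE is one half of the VIPER system, in which the genetically encoded tag is recognised by a partner peptide, CoilR, carrying a reporter. The tagged actin can therefore be labelled for fluorescence or electron microscopy, and the mEmerald signal provides an independent marker of where the fusion protein localises.
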