Features (pLannotate 1.2.2; 14 found; start..end, strand, type, name):
     76..379     +  enhancer       CMV enhancer: human cytomegalovirus immediate early enhancer
    380..583     +  promoter       CMV promoter: human cytomegalovirus (CMV) immediate early promoter
    628..1344    +  CDS            mEmerald: mEmerald is a basic (constitutively fluorescent) green fluorescent protein published in 1998, derived from Aequorea victoria. It is reported to be a very rapidly-maturing monomer with moderate acid sensitivity.
   1546..2667    +  CDS            ACTB: ACTB_BOVIN - Experimental evidence at protein level: Swiss-Prot protein existence level 1. Actin is a highly conserved protein that polymerizes to produce filaments that form cross-linked networks in the cytoplasm of cells. Actin exists in both monomeric (G-actin) and polymeric (F-actin) forms, both forms playing key functions, such as cell motility and contraction. In addition to their role in the cytoplasmic cytoskeleton, G- and F-actin also localize in the nucleus, and regulate gene transcription and motility and repair of damaged DNA. From Bos taurus (Bovine).
   2693..2777    +  CDS            large T antigen (fragment): large T antigen from SV40 (simian virus 40)
   2800..2921    +  polyA_signal   SV40 poly(A) signal: SV40 polyadenylation signal
   2955..3383    -  rep_origin     f1 ori (sequence partly withheld): f1 bacteriophage origin of replication; arrow indicates direction of (+) strand synthesis
   3410..3514    +  promoter       AmpR promoter: bla
   3516..3873    +  promoter       SV40 promoter: SV40 enhancer and early promoter
   3908..4702    +  CDS            NeoR/KanR: aminoglycoside phosphotransferase from Tn5; aph(3')-II (or nptII); confers resistance to neomycin, kanamycin, and G418 (Geneticin®)
   4723..4875    +  CDS            ble (fragment): BLE_KLEPN - Experimental evidence at protein level: Swiss-Prot protein existence level 1. Binding protein with a strong affinity to the bleomycin family of antibiotics. Binds to CL990; an antimitotic-antibiotic compound. From Klebsiella pneumoniae.
   4934..4981    +  polyA_signal   HSV TK poly(A) signal: herpes simplex virus thymidine kinase polyadenylation signal (Cole and Stacy, 1985)
   5072..5088    -  polyA_signal   bGH poly(A) signal (fragment): bovine growth hormone polyadenylation signal
   5310..5898    +  rep_origin     ori: high-copy-number ColE1/pMB1/pBR322/pUC origin of replication
>Addgene plasmid #181993 | mEm-CoilE-Actin | addgene full sequence | sequence record 357265 | Addgene NGS Result
ATTACCGCCATGCATTAGTTATTAATAGTAATCAATTACGGGGTCATTAGTTCATAGCCCATATATGGAG
TTCCGCGTTACATAACTTACGGTAAATGGCCCGCCTGGCTGACCGCCCAACGACCCCCGCCCATTGACGT
CAATAATGACGTATGTTCCCATAGTAACGCCAATAGGGACTTTCCATTGACGTCAATGGGTGGAGTATTT
ACGGTAAACTGCCCACTTGGCAGTACATCAAGTGTATCATATGCCAAGTACGCCCCCTATTGACGTCAAT
GACGGTAAATGGCCCGCCTGGCATTATGCCCAGTACATGACCTTATGGGACTTTCCTACTTGGCAGTACA
TCTACGTATTAGTCATCGCTATTACCATGGTGATGCGGTTTTGGCAGTACATCAATGGGCGTGGATAGCG
GTTTGACTCACGGGGATTTCCAAGTCTCCACCCCATTGACGTCAATGGGAGTTTGTTTTGGCACCAAAAT
CAACGGGACTTTCCAAAATGTCGTAACAACTCCGCCCCATTGACGCAAATGGGCGGTAGGCGTGTACGGT
GGGAGGTCTATATAAGCAGAGCTGGTTTAGTGAACCGTCAGATCCGCTAGCGCTACCGGTCGCCACCATG
GTGAGCAAGGGCGAGGAGCTGTTCACCGGGGTGGTGCCCATCCTGGTCGAGCTGGACGGCGACGTAAACG
GCCACAAGTTCAGCGTGTCCGGCGAGGGCGAGGGCGATGCCACCTACGGCAAGCTGACCCTGAAGTTCAT
CTGCACCACCGGCAAGCTGCCCGTGCCCTGGCCCACCCTCGTGACCACCTTGACCTACGGCGTGCAGTGC
TTCGCCCGCTACCCCGACCACATGAAGCAGCACGACTTCTTCAAGTCCGCCATGCCCGAAGGCTACGTCC
AGGAGCGCACCATCTTCTTCAAGGACGACGGCAACTACAAGACCCGCGCCGAGGTGAAGTTCGAGGGCGA
CACCCTGGTGAACCGCATCGAGCTGAAGGGCATCGACTTCAAGGAGGACGGCAACATCCTGGGGCACAAG
CTGGAGTACAACTACAACAGCCACAAGGTCTATATCACCGCCGACAAGCAGAAGAACGGCATCAAGGTGA
ACTTCAAGACCCGCCACAACATCGAGGACGGCAGCGTGCAGCTCGCCGACCACTACCAGCAGAACACCCC
CATCGGCGACGGCCCCGTGCTGCTGCCCGACAACCACTACCTGAGCACCCAGTCCAAGCTGAGCAAAGAC
CCCAACGAGAAGCGCGATCACATGGTCCTGCTGGAGTTCGTGACCGCCGCCGGGATCACTCTCGGCATGG
ACGAGCTGTACAAGTCCGGACTCAGATCTATGCTGGAAATTGAAGCGGCGTTTCTGGAACGTGAGAATAC
CGCGCTGGAAACCCGTGTGGCGGAACTGCGTCAGCGTGTGCAGCGTCTGCGTAATCGTGTGAGCCAGTAT
CGTACCCGTTATGGCCCGCTGGGTGGCGGCAGATCTGGCAGCGGTGGAGGCAGCGCATCCGGCGGAAGCG
GAAGCGATGATGATATCGCCGCGCTCGTCGTCGACAACGGCTCCGGCATGTGCAAGGCCGGCTTCGCGGG
CGACGATGCCCCCCGGGCCGTCTTCCCCTCCATCGTGGGGCGCCCCAGGCACCAGGGCGTGATGGTGGGC
ATGGGTCAGAAGGATTCCTATGTGGGCGACGAGGCCCAGAGCAAGAGAGGCATCCTCACCCTGAAGTACC
CCATCGAGCACGGCATCGTCACCAACTGGGACGACATGGAGAAAATCTGGCACCACACCTTCTACAATGA
GCTGCGTGTGGCTCCCGAGGAGCACCCCGTGCTGCTGACCGAGGCCCCCCTGAACCCCAAGGCCAACCGC
GAGAAGATGACCCAGATCATGTTTGAGACCTTCAACACCCCAGCCATGTACGTTGCTATCCAGGCTGTGC
TATCCCTGTACGCCTCTGGCCGTACCACTGGCATCGTGATGGACTCCGGTGACGGGGTCACCCACACTGT
GCCCATCTACGAGGGGTATGCCCTCCCCCATGCCATCCTGCGTCTGGACCTGGCTGGCCGGGACCTGACT
GACTACCTCATGAAGATCCTCACCGAGCGCGGCTACAGCTTCACCACCACGGCCGAGCGGGAAATCGTGC
GTGACATTAAGGAGAAGCTGTGCTACGTCGCCCTGGACTTCGAGCAAGAGATGGCCACGGCTGCTTCCAG
CTCCTCCCTGGAGAAGAGCTACGAGCTGCCTGACGGCCAGGTCATCACCATTGGCAATGAGCGGTTCCGC
TGCCCTGAGGCACTCTTCCAGCCTTCCTTCCTGGGCATGGAGTCCTGTGGCATCCACGAAACTACCTTCA
ACTCCATCATGAAGTGTGACGTGGACATCCGCAAAGACCTGTACGCCAACACAGTGCTGTCTGGCGGCAC
CACCATGTACCCTGGCATTGCCGACAGGATGCAGAAGGAGATCACTGCCCTGGCACCCAGCACAATGAAG
ATCAAGATCATTGCTCCTCCTGAGCGCAAGTACTCCGTGTGGATCGGCGGCTCCATCCTGGCCTCGCTGT
CCACCTTCCAGCAGATGTGGATCAGCAAGCAGGAGTATGACGAGTCCGGCCCCTCCATCGTCCACCGCAA
ATGCTTCTAGGGATCCACCGGATCTAGATAACTGATCATAATCAGCCATACCACATTTGTAGAGGTTTTA
CTTGCTTTAAAAAACCTCCCACACCTCCCCCTGAACCTGAAACATAAAATGAATGCAATTGTTGTTGTTA
ACTTGTTTATTGCAGCTTATAATGGTTACAAATAAAGCAATAGCATCACAAATTTCACAAATAAAGCATT
TTTTTCACTGCATTCTAGTTGTGGTTTGTCCAAACTCATCAATGTATCTTAACGCGTAAATTGTAAGCGT
TAATATTTTGTTAAAATTCGCGTTAAATTTTTGTTAAATCAGCTCATTTTTTAACCAATAGGCCGAAATC
GGCAAAATCCCTTATAAATCAAAAGAATAGACCGAGATAGGGT
[37 nt withheld, positions 3054-3090]
AAAGAACGTGGACTCCAACGTCAAAGG
[49 nt withheld, positions 3118-3166]
T
[91 nt withheld, positions 3168-3258]
G
[124 nt withheld, positions 3260-3383]
CAGGTGGCACTTTTCGGGGAAATGTGCGCGGAACCCCTATTTGTTTATTTTTCTAAATACATTCAAATAT
GTATCCGCTCATGAGACAATAACCCTGATAAATGCTTCAATAATATTGAAAAAGGAAGAGTCCTGAGGCG
GAAAGAACCAGCTGTGGAATGTGTGTCAGTTAGGGTGTGGAAAGTCCCCAGGCTCCCCAGCAGGCAGAAG
TATGCAAAGCATGCATCTCAATTAGTCAGCAACCAGGTGTGGAAAGTCCCCAGGCTCCCCAGCAGGCAGA
AGTATGCAAAGCATGCATCTCAATTAGTCAGCAACCATAGTCCCGCCCCTAACTCCGCCCATCCCGCCCC
TAACTCCGCCCAGTTCCGCCCATTCTCCGCCCCATGGCTGACTAATTTTTTTTATTTATGCAGAGGCCGA
GGCCGCCTCGGCCTCTGAGCTATTCCAGAAGTAGTGAGGAGGCTTTTTTGGAGGCCTAGGCTTTTGCAAA
GATCGATCAAGAGACAGGATGAGGATCGTTTCGCATGATTGAACAAGATGGATTGCACGCAGGTTCTCCG
GCCGCTTGGGTGGAGAGGCTATTCGGCTATGACTGGGCACAACAGACAATCGGCTGCTCTGATGCCGCCG
TGTTCCGGCTGTCAGCGCAGGGGCGCCCGGTTCTTTTTGTCAAGACCGACCTGTCCGGTGCCCTGAATGA
ACTGCAAGACGAGGCAGCGCGGCTATCGTGGCTGGCCACGACGGGCGTTCCTTGCGCAGCTGTGCTCGAC
GTTGTCACTGAAGCGGGAAGGGACTGGCTGCTATTGGGCGAAGTGCCGGGGCAGGATCTCCTGTCATCTC
ACCTTGCTCCTGCCGAGAAAGTATCCATCATGGCTGATGCAATGCGGCGGCTGCATACGCTTGATCCGGC
TACCTGCCCATTCGACCACCAAGCGAAACATCGCATCGAGCGAGCACGTACTCGGATGGAAGCCGGTCTT
GTCGATCAGGATGATCTGGACGAAGAGCATCAGGGGCTCGCGCCAGCCGAACTGTTCGCCAGGCTCAAGG
CGAGCATGCCCGACGGCGAGGATCTCGTCGTGACCCATGGCGATGCCTGCTTGCCGAATATCATGGTGGA
AAATGGCCGCTTTTCTGGATTCATCGACTGTGGCCGGCTGGGTGTGGCGGACCGCTATCAGGACATAGCG
TTGGCTACCCGTGATATTGCTGAAGAGCTTGGCGGCGAATGGGCTGACCGCTTCCTCGTGCTTTACGGTA
TCGCCGCTCCCGATTCGCAGCGCATCGCCTTCTATCGCCTTCTTGACGAGTTCTTCTGAGCGGGACTCTG
GGGTTCGAAATGACCGACCAAGCGACGCCCAACCTGCCATCACGAGATTTCGATTCCACCGCCGCCTTCT
ATGAAAGGTTGGGCTTCGGAATCGTTTTCCGGGACGCCGGCTGGATGATCCTCCAGCGCGGGGATCTCAT
GCTGGAGTTCTTCGCCCACCCTAGGGGGAGGCTAACTGAAACACGGAAGGAGACAATACCGGAAGGAACC
CGCGCTATGACGGCAATAAAAAGACAGAATAAAACGCACGGTGTTGGGTCGTTTGTTCATAAACGCGGGG
TTCGGTCCCAGGGCTGGCACTCTGTCGATACCCCACCGAGACCCCATTGGGGCCAATACGCCCGCGTTTC
TTCCTTTTCCCCACCCCACCCCCCAAGTTCGGGTGAAGGCCCAGGGCTCGCAGCCAACGTCGGGGCGGCA
GGCCCTGCCATAGCCTCAGGTTACTCATATATACTTTAGATTGATTTAAAACTTCATTTTTAATTTAAAA
GGATCTAGGTGAAGATCCTTTTTGATAATCTCATGACCAAAATCCCTTAACGTGAGTTTTCGTTCCACTG
AGCGTCAGACCCCGTAGAAAAGATCAAAGGATCTTCTTGAGATCCTTTTTTTCTGCGCGTAATCTGCTGC
TTGCAAACAAAAAAACCACCGCTACCAGCGGTGGTTTGTTTGCCGGATCAAGAGCTACCAACTCTTTTTC
CGAAGGTAACTGGCTTCAGCAGAGCGCAGATACCAAATACTGTTCTTCTAGTGTAGCCGTAGTTAGGCCA
CCACTTCAAGAACTCTGTAGCACCGCCTACATACCTCGCTCTGCTAATCCTGTTACCAGTGGCTGCTGCC
AGTGGCGATAAGTCGTGTCTTACCGGGTTGGACTCAAGACGATAGTTACCGGATAAGGCGCAGCGGTCGG
GCTGAACGGGGGGTTCGTGCACACAGCCCAGCTTGGAGCGAACGACCTACACCGAACTGAGATACCTACA
GCGTGAGCTATGAGAAAGCGCCACGCTTCCCGAAGGGAGAAAGGCGGACAGGTATCCGGTAAGCGGCAGG
GTCGGAACAGGAGAGCGCACGAGGGAGCTTCCAGGGGGAAACGCCTGGTATCTTTATAGTCCTGTCGGGT
TTCGCCACCTCTGACTTGAGCGTCGATTTTTGTGATGCTCGTCAGGGGGGCGGAGCCTATGGAAAAACGC
CAGCAACGCGGCCTTTTTACGGTTCCTGGCCTTTTGCTGGCCTTTTGCTCACATGTTCTTTCCTGCGTTA
TCCCCTGATTCTGTGGATAACCGT
